Addgene plasmid #79444: pDGE62
Purpose: recipient plasmid [single nuclease]; p35S:Cas9, nptII
Depositing lab: Johannes Stuttmann. Depositing organization: Martin-Luther-Universitaet Halle-Wittenberg, Faculty of Medicine. Publication: Generation of chromosomal deletions in dicotyledonous plants employing a user-friendly genome editing toolkit. Ordon J, Gantner J, Kemna J, Schwalgun L, Reschke M, Streubel J, Boch J, Stuttmann J. Plant J. 2016 Aug 31. doi: 10.1111/tpj.13319. PubMed 27579989.
Backbone
  Vector backbone: pVM_BGW-BpiI
  Vector type: Plant Expression, CRISPR
Growth in bacteria
  Bacterial resistance: Chloramphenicol and Spectinomycin, 25 & 50 μg/mL
  Growth temperature: 37°C
  Growth strain: ccdB Survival
  Copy number: High Copy
Gene/Insert
  Gene/Insert name: ccdB
  Insert size (bp): 1498
  Mutation: BsaI site eliminated
  Entrez Gene: ccdB(letD) (a.k.a. D616_p97105, Fpla045)
Terms and licenses: Academic/Nonprofit Terms; Industry Terms: Not Available to Industry
How to cite: pDGE62 was a gift from Johannes Stuttmann (Addgene plasmid # 79444 ; http://n2t.net/addgene:79444 ; RRID:Addgene_79444)
