[The description below was written by a language model from this plasmid's Addgene catalogue record and pLannotate feature annotations shown in this document.]
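Description:
pDGE62 is a 15.6 kb binary T-DNA vector for Agrobacterium-mediated plant transformation, built on the pVM_BGW-BpiI backbone and serving as a "recipient" plasmid in a CRISPR/Cas9 genome editing toolkit for dicotyledonous plants. Outside the T-DNA borders it carries a ColE1/pBR322-type origin with the bom mobilisation region for high-copy propagation in E. coli, the pVS1 oriV with RepA and StaA for replication and stable maintenance in Agrobacterium, and an aadA gene conferring spectinomycin resistance.

Between the nopaline-type left and right border repeats lie three modules. Next to the left border is an nptII (NeoR/KanR) cassette driven by the NOS promoter and ended by a NOS terminator, which provides kanamycin selection of transformed plants. It is followed by Streptococcus pyogenes Cas9 under an enhanced CaMV 35S promoter with the TMV Ω translational enhancer and a NOS terminator. The third module is a placeholder: a chloramphenicol acetyltransferase gene with its own promoter plus a ccdB toxin gene (with a ccdA fragment), positioned immediately upstream of an S. pyogenes guide RNA scaffold. The record notes that a BsaI site in the ccdB cassette was eliminated, which suggests Golden Gate-style replacement of the cassette by a guide sequence or guide expression unit, although the exact cloning scheme is not stated. No promoter for guide RNA transcription is annotated in the feature table.

Because ccdB is lethal to standard E. coli, the empty vector is kept in a ccdB-tolerant strain under chloramphenicol and spectinomycin. After cloning, loss of ccdB allows counter-selection of recombinants. The "single nuclease" designation marks it as the wild-type Cas9, 35S-driven, kanamycin-selectable recipient.
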