Features (pLannotate 1.2.2; 27 found; start..end, strand, type, name):
    266..290     +  misc_feature   LB T-DNA repeat: left border repeat from nopaline C58 T-DNA
    333..585     -  terminator     NOS terminator: nopaline synthase terminator and poly(A) signal
    592..798     -  CDS            ocd (fragment): OCD_AGRFC - Experimental evidence at protein level: Swiss-Prot protein existence level 1. Catalyzes the conversion of L-ornithine into L-proline with release of ammonia. Is involved in the utilization of nopaline, a catabolic pathway that proceeds through L-arginine and L-ornithine to L-proline. Nopaline is a predominant opine in plant cells transformed with Ti plasmid pTiC58. From Agrobacterium fabrum (strain C58 / ATCC 33970) (Agrobacterium tumefaciens (strain C58)).
    805..954     -  CDS            ble (fragment): BLE_KLEPN - Experimental evidence at protein level: Swiss-Prot protein existence level 1. Binding protein with a strong affinity to the bleomycin family of antibiotics. Binds to CL990; an antimitotic-antibiotic compound. From Klebsiella pneumoniae.
    975..1769    -  CDS            NeoR/KanR: aminoglycoside phosphotransferase from Tn5; aph(3')-II (or nptII); confers resistance to neomycin, kanamycin, and G418 (Geneticin®)
   1790..1973    -  promoter       NOS promoter: nopaline synthase promoter NOS promoter
   2098..2350    -  terminator     NOS terminator: nopaline synthase terminator and poly(A) signal
   2399..6502    -  CDS            cas9: CAS9_STRP1 - Also known as csn1 From Streptococcus pyogenes serotype M1.
   6511..6564    -  misc_feature   TMV Ω: translational enhancer from the tobacco mosaic virus 5'-leader sequence (Gallie et al., 1988)
   6589..7265    -  promoter       CaMV 35S promoter (enhanced): cauliflower mosaic virus 35S promoter with a duplicated enhancer region
   7469..7571    +  promoter       cat promoter: promoter of the E. coli cat gene encoding chloramphenicol acetyltransferase
   7572..8228    +  CDS            cat: CAT_ECOLX - Experimental evidence at protein level: Swiss-Prot protein existence level 1. This enzyme is an effector of chloramphenicol resistance in bacteria. From Escherichia coli. This protein is used as a marker in many commonly used cloning vectors, such as pACYC184.
   8414..8572    +  CDS            ccdA (fragment): CCDA_ECO57 - Also known as H, letA. Experimental evidence at protein level: Swiss-Prot protein existence level 1. Antitoxin component of a type II toxin-antitoxin (TA) system which inhibits the post-segregational killing (PSK) of plasmid-free cells, also referred to as a plasmid addiction system. Binds to and blocks the activity of CcdB; will also remove bound CcdB protein from the CcdB-GyrA complex by forming a CcdA-CcdB complex, a process termed rejuvenation. Functions as a transcriptional corepressor for the ccdAB operon, repression also requires CcdB (By similarity). From Escherichia coli
   8577..8879    +  CDS            ccdB: CCDB_ECOLI - Also known as G, letB, letD. Experimental evidence at protein level: Swiss-Prot protein existence level 1. Toxic component of a type II toxin-antitoxin (TA) system, functioning in plasmid maintainence. Responsible for the post- segregational killing (PSK) of plasmid-free cells, also referred to as a plasmid addiction system. Half-life of over 2 hours. Cell killing by CcdB is accompanied by filamentation, defects in chromosome and plasmid segregation, defects in cell division, formation of anucleate cells, decreased DNA synthesis and plasmid loss. Interferes with the activity of DN
   8920..8995    +  misc_RNA       gRNA scaffold: guide RNA scaffold for the Streptococcus pyogenes CRISPR/Cas9 system
   9066..9225    +  polyA_signal   CaMV poly(A) signal (fragment): cauliflower mosaic virus polyadenylation signal
   9309..9333    +  misc_feature   RB T-DNA repeat: right border repeat from nopaline C58 T-DNA
   9673..10074   +  CDS            Y4CG_SINFN (fragment): Protein inferred from homology: Swiss-Prot protein existence level 3. From Sinorhizobium fredii (strain NBRC 101917 / NGR234).
  10634..11263   +  CDS            pVS1 StaA: stability protein from the Pseudomonas plasmid pVS1 (Heeb et al., 2000)
  11696..12764   +  CDS            pVS1 RepA (fragment): replication protein from the Pseudomonas plasmid pVS1 (Heeb et al., 2000)
  12830..13024   +  rep_origin     pVS1 oriV: origin of replication for the Pseudomonas plasmid pVS1 (Heeb et al., 2000)
  13227..13266   +  CDS            rop (fragment): Rop protein, which maintains plasmids at low copy number; rop
  13368..13508   +  misc_feature   bom: basis of mobility region from pBR322
  13694..14282   -  rep_origin     ori: high-copy-number ColE1/pMB1/pBR322/pUC origin of replication
  14526..15313   -  CDS            SmR (fragment): aminoglycoside adenylyltransferase (Murphy, 1985); aadA; confers resistance to spectinomycin and streptomycin
  15324..15380   -  CDS            GmR (fragment): gentamycin acetyltransferase; aacC1; confers resistance to gentamycin
  15470..28      +  CDS            int (fragment) (across the origin): INT2_ECOLX - Protein inferred from homology: Swiss-Prot protein existence level 3. Putative integrase believed to be involved in the insertion of antibiotic resistance genes into plasmids and transposons. From Escherichia coli.
>Addgene plasmid #79444 | pDGE62 | depositor full sequence | sequence record 148609 | pDGE62 sequence 15579 bps
TTATGTCCACTGGGTTCGTGCCCGAATTGATCACAGGCAGCAACGCTCTGTCATCGTTACAATCAACATG
CTACCCTCCGCGAGATCATCCGTGTTTCAAACCCGGCAGCTTAGTTGCCGTTCTTCCGAATAGCATCGGT
AACATGAGCAAAGTCTGCCGCCTTACAACGGCTCTCCCGCTGACGCCGTCCCGGACTGATGGGCTGCCTG
TATCGAGTGGTGATTTTGTGCCGAGCTGCCGGTCGGGGAGCTGTTGGCTGGCTGGTGGCAGGATATATTG
TGGTGTAAACAAATTGACGCTTAGACAACTTAATAACACATTGCGGAATTCCGATCTAGTAACATAGATG
ACACCGCGCGCGATAATTTATCCTAGTTTGCGCGCTATATTTTGTTTTCTATCGCGTATTAAATGTATAA
TTGCGGGACTCTAATCATAAAAACCCATCTCATAAATAACGTCATGCATTACATGTTAATTATTACATGC
TTAACGTAATTCAACAGAAATTATATGATAATCATCGCAAGACCGGCAACAGGATTCAATCTTAAGAAAC
TTTATTGCCAAATGTTTGAACGATCGGGGATCATCCGGGTCTGTGGCGGGAACTCCACGAAAATATCCGA
ACGCAGCAAGATATCGCGGTGCATCTCGGTCTTGCCTGGGCAGTCGCCGCCGACGCCGTTGATGTGGACG
CCGGGCCCGATCATATTGTCGCTCAGGATCGTGGCGTTGTGCTTGTCGGCCGTTGCTGTCGTAATGATAT
CGGCACCTTCGACCGCCTGTTCCGCAGAGATCCCGTGGGCGAAGAACTCCAGCATGAGATCCCCGCGCTG
GAGGATCATCCAGCCGGCGTCCCGGAAAACGATTCCGAAGCCCAACCTTTCATAGAAGGCGGCGGTGGAA
TCGAAATCTCGTGATGGCAGGTTGGGCGTCGCTTGGTCGGTCATTTCGAACCCCAGAGTCCCGCTCAGAA
GAACTCGTCAAGAAGGCGATAGAAGGCGATGCGCTGCGAATCGGGAGCGGCGATACCGTAAAGCACGAGG
AAGCGGTCAGCCCATTCGCCGCCAAGCTCTTCAGCAATATCACGGGTAGCCAACGCTATGTCCTGATAGC
GGTCCGCCACACCCAGCCGGCCACAGTCGATGAATCCAGAAAAGCGGCCATTTTCCACCATGATATTCGG
CAAGCAGGCATCGCCATGGGTCACGACGAGATCATCGCCGTCGGGCATGCGCGCCTTGAGCCTGGCGAAC
AGTTCGGCTGGCGCGAGCCCCTGATGCTCTTCGTCCAGATCATCCTGATCGACAAGACCGGCTTCCATCC
GAGTACGTGCTCGCTCGATGCGATGTTTCGCTTGGTGGTCGAATGGGCAGGTAGCCGGATCAAGCGTATG
CAGCCGCCGCATTGCATCAGCCATGATGGATACTTTCTCGGCAGGAGCAAGGTGAGATGACAGGAGATCC
TGCCCCGGCACTTCGCCCAATAGCAGCCAGTCCCTTCCCGCTTCAGTGACAACGTCGAGCACAGCTGCGC
AAGGAACGCCCGTCGTGGCCAGCCACGATAGCCGCGCTGCCTCGTCCTGCAGTTCATTCAGGGCACCGGA
CAGGTCGGTCTTGACAAAAAGAACCGGGCGCCCCTGCGCTGACAGCCGGAACACGGCGGCATCAGAGCAG
CCGATTGTCTGTTGTGCCCAGTCATAGCCGAATAGCCTCTCCACCCAAGCGGCCGGAGAACCTGCGTGCA
ATCCATCTTGTTCAATCATGCGAAACGATCCAGATCCGGTGCAGATTATTTGGATTGAGAGTGAATATGA
GACTCTAATTGGATACCGAGGGGAATTTATGGAACGTCAGTGGAGCATTTTTGACAAGAAATATTTGCTA
GCTGATAGTGACCTTAGGCGACTTTTGAACGCGCAATAATGGTTTCTGACGTATGTGCTTAGCTCATTAA
ACTCCAGAAACCCGCGGCTGAGTGGCTCCTTCAACGTTGCGGTTCTGTCAGTTCCAAACGTAAAACGGCT
TGTCCCGCGTCATCGGCGGGGGTCATAACGTGACTCCCTTAATTCTCCGCTCATGATTAGTAGCGTCGAT
CTAGTAACATAGATGACACCGCGCGCGATAATTTATCCTAGTTTGCGCGCTATATTTTGTTTTCTATCGC
GTATTAAATGTATAATTGCGGGACTCTAATCATAAAAACCCATCTCATAAATAACGTCATGCATTACATG
TTAATTATTACATGCTTAACGTAATTCAACAGAAATTATATGATAATCATCGCAAGACCGGCAACAGGAT
TCAATCTTAAGAAACTTTATTGCCAAATGTTTGAACGATCTGCTTGACAAGCTCACACCTTCCTCTTCTT
CTTGGGGTCAGCCCTGCTGTCTCCACCGAGCTGAGAGAGGTCGATTCTTGTTTCATAGAGCCCCGTAATT
GACTGATGAATCAGTGTGGCGTCCAGGACCTCCTTTGTAGAGGTGTACCGCTTTCTGTCTATGGTGGTGT
CGAAGTACTTGAAGGCTGCAGGCGCGCCCAAGTTGGTCAGAGTAAACAAGTGGATAATGTTTTCTGCCTG
CTCCCTGATGGGCTTATCCCTGTGCTTATTGTAAGCAGAAAGCACCTTATCGAGGTTAGCGTCGGCGAGG
ATCACTCTTTTGGAGAATTCGCTTATTTGCTCGATGATCTCATCAAGGTAGTGTTTGTGTTGTTCCACGA
ACAGCTGCTTCTGCTCATTATCTTCGGGAGATCCTTTGAGCTTTTCATAGTGGCTGGCCAGATACAAGAA
ATTAACGTATTTAGAGGGCAGTGCCAGCTCGTTACCTTTCTGCAGCTCGCCCGCACTAGCGAGCATTCGT
TTCCGGCCGTTTTCAAGCTCAAAGAGAGAGTACTTGGGAAGCTTAATGATGAGGTCTTTTTTGACCTCTT
TATATCCTTTCGCCTCGAGAAAGTCGATGGGGTTTTTTTCGAAGCTTGATCGCTCCATGATTGTGATGCC
CAGCAGTTCCTTGACGCTTTTGAGTTTTTTAGACTTCCCTTTCTCCACTTTGGCCACAACCAGTACACTG
TAAGCGACTGTAGGAGAATCGAATCCGCCGTATTTCTTGGGGTCCCAATCTTTTTTGCGTGCGATCAGCT
TGTCGCTGTTCCTTTTCGGGAGGATACTTTCCTTGGAGAAGCCTCCGGTCTGTACTTCGGTCTTTTTAAC
GATGTTCACCTGCGGCATGGACAGGACCTTCCGGACTGTCGCGAAATCCCTACCCTTGTCCCACACGATT
TCTCCTGTTTCTCCGTTTGTTTCGATAAGTGGTCGCTTCCGAATCTCTCCATTGGCCAGTGTAATCTCGG
TCTTGAAAAAATTCATAATATTGCTGTAAAAGAAGTACTTAGCGGTGGCCTTGCCTATTTCCTGCTCAGA
CTTTGCGATCATTTTCCTAACATCGTACACTTTATAGTCTCCGTAAACAAATTCAGATTCAAGCTTGGGA
TATTTTTTGATAAGTGCAGTGCCTACCACTGCATTCAGGTAGGCATCATGCGCATGGTGGTAATTGTTGA
TCTCTCTCACCTTATAAAACTGAAAGTCCTTTCTGAAATCTGAAACCAGCTTAGACTTCAGAGTAATAAC
TTTCACCTCTCGAATCAGTTTGTCATTTTCATCGTACTTGGTGTTCATGCGTGAATCGAGAATTTGGGCC
ACGTGCTTGGTGATCTGGCGTGTCTCAACAAGCTGCCTTTTGATGAAGCCGGCTTTATCCAACTCAGACA
GGCCACCTCGTTCAGCCTTAGTCAGATTATCGAACTTCCGTTGTGTGATCAGTTTGGCGTTCAGCAGCTG
CCGCCAATAATTTTTCATTTTCTTGACAACTTCTTCTGAGGGGACGTTATCACTCTTCCCTCTATTTTTA
TCGGATCTTGTCAACACTTTATTATCAATAGAATCATCTTTGAGAAAAGACTGGGGCACGATATGATCCA
CGTCGTAGTCGGAGAGCCGATTGATGTCCAGTTCCTGATCCACGTACATGTCCCTGCCGTTCTGCAGGTA
GTACAGGTAGAGCTTCTCATTCTGAAGCTGGGTGTTTTCAACTGGGTGTTCCTTAAGGATTTGGGACCCC
AGTTCTTTTATACCCTCTTCAATCCTCTTCATCCTTTCCCTACTGTTCTTCTGTCCCTTCTGGGTAGTTT
GGTTCTCTCGGGCCATCTCGATAACGATATTCTCGGGCTTATGCCTTCCCATTACTTTGACGAGTTCATC
CACGACCTTAACGGTCTGCAGTATTCCCTTTTTGATAGCTGGGCTACCTGCAAGATTAGCGATGTGCTCG
TGGAGACTGTCCCCCTGGCCAGAAACTTGTGCTTTCTGGATGTCCTCCTTAAAGGTGAGAGAGTCATCAT
GGATCAACTGCATGAAGTTCCGGTTGGCAAATCCATCGGACTTAAGAAAATCCAGGATTGTCTTTCCACT
CTGCTTGTCTCGGATCCCATTGATCAGTTTTCTTGACAGCCGCCCCCATCCTGTATATCGGCGCCTCTTG
AGCTGTTTCATGACTTTGTCGTCGAAGAGATGAGCGTAAGTTTTCAAGCGTTCTTCAATCATCTCCCTAT
CTTCAAACAACGTAAGGGTGAGGACAATGTCCTCAAGAATGTCCTCGTTCTCCTCATTGTCCAGGAAGTC
CTTGTCTTTAATGATTTTCAGGAGATCGTGATACGTTCCCAGGGATGCGTTGAAGCGATCCTCCACTCCG
CTGATTTCAACAGAGTCGAAACATTCAATCTTTTTGAAATAATCTTCTTTGAGCTGTTTCACGGTAACTT
TCCGGTTCGTCTTGAAGAGGAGGTCCACGATAGCTTTCTTCTGCTCTCCAGACAGGAATGCTGGCTTTCT
CATCCCTTCTGTGACGTATTTGACCTTGGTGAGCTCGTTATAAACTGTGAAGTACTCGTACAGCAGAGAG
TGTTTAGGAAGCACCTTTTCGTTAGGCAGATTTTTATCAAAGTTAGTCATCCTTTCGATGAAGGACTGGG
CAGAGGCCCCCTTATCCACGACTTCCTCGAAGTTCCAGGGAGTGATAGTCTCTTCTGATTTGCGAGTCAT
CCACGCGAATCTGGAATTTCCCCGGGCGAGGGGGCCTACATAGTAGGGTATCCGAAATGTGAGGATTTTC
TCAATCTTTTCCCTGTTATCTTTCAAAAAGGGGTAGAAATCCTCTTGCCGCCTGAGGATAGCGTGCAGTT
CGCCCAGGTGAATCTGGTGGGGGATGCTTCCATTGTCGAAAGTGCGCTGTTTGCGCAACAGATCTTCTCT
GTTAAGCTTTACCAGCAGCTCCTCGGTGCCGTCCATTTTTTCCAAGATGGGCTTAATAAATTTGTAAAAT
TCCTCCTGGCTTGCTCCGCCGTCAATGTATCCGGCGTAGCCATTTTTAGACTGATCGAAGAAAATTTCCT
TGTACTTCTCAGGCAGTTGCTGTCTGACAAGGGCCTTCAGCAAAGTCAAGTCTTGGTGGTGCTCATCATA
GCGCTTGATCATACTAGCGCTCAGCGGAGCTTTGGTGATCTCCGTGTTCACTCGCAGAATATCACTCAGC
AGAATGGCGTCTGACAGGTTCTTTGCCGCCAAAAAAAGGTCTGCGTACTGGTCGCCGATCTGGGCCAGCA
GATTGTCGAGATCATCATCGTAGGTGTCTTTGCTCAGTTGAAGCTTGGCATCTTCGGCCAGGTCGAAGTT
AGATTTAAAGTTGGGGGTCAGCCCGAGTGACAGGGCGATAAGATTACCAAACAGGCCGTTCTTCTTCTCC
CCAGGGAGCTGTGCGATGAGGTTTTCGAGCCGCCGGGATTTGGACAGCCTAGCGCTCAGGATTGCTTTGG
CGTCAACTCCGGATGCGTTGATCGGGTTCTCTTCGAAAAGCTGATTGTAAGTCTGAACCAGTTGGATAAA
GAGTTTGTCGACATCGCTGTTGTCTGGGTTCAGGTCCCCCTCGATGAGGAAGTGTCCCCGAAATTTGATC
ATATGCGCCAGCGCGAGATAGATCAACCGCAAGTCAGCCTTATCAGTACTGTCTACAAGCTTCTTCCTCA
GATGATATATGGTTGGGTACTTTTCATGGTACGCCACCTCGTCCACGATATTGCCAAAGATTGGGTGGCG
CTCGTGCTTTTTATCCTCCTCCACCAAAAAGGACTCCTCCAGCCTATGGAAGAAAGAGTCATCCACCTTA
GCCATCTCATTACTAAAGATCTCCTGCAGGTAGCAGATCCGATTCTTTCTGCGGGTATATCTGCGCCGTG
CTGTTCTTTTGAGCCGCGTGGCTTCGGCCGTCTCCCCGGAGTCGAACAGGAGGGCGCCAATGAGGTTCTT
CTTTATGCTGTGGCGATCGGTATTGCCCAGAACTTTGAATTTTTTGCTCGGCACCTTGTACTCGTCCGTA
ATGACGGCCCAGCCGACGCTGTTTGTGCCGATATCGAGCCCAATGGAGTACTTCTTGTCCATTGTATCGA
TAATTGTAAATGTAATTGTAATGTTGTTTGTTGTTTGTTGTTGTTGGTAATTGTTGTAAAAATGAGCTCT
TATACTCGAGCGTGTCCTCTCCAAATGAAATGAACTTCCTTATATAGAGGAAGGGTCTTGCGAAGGATAG
TGGGATTGTGCGTCATCCCTTACGTCAGTGGAGATGTCACATCAATCCACTTGCTTTGTAGACGTGGTTG
GAACCTCTTCTTTTTCCACGATGCTCCTCGTGGGTGGGGGTCCATCTTTGGGACCACTGTCGGCAGAGAG
ATCTTGAATGATAGCCTTTCCTTTATCGCAATGATGGCATTTGTAGGAGCCACCTTCCTTTTCTACTGTC
CTTTCGATGAAGTGACAGATAGCTGGGCAATGGAATCCGAGGAGGTTTCCCGAAATTATCCTTTGTTGAA
AAGTCTCAATAGCCCTTTGATCTTCTGAGACTGTATCTTTGACATTTTTGGAGTAGACCAGAGTGTCGTG
CTCCACCATGTTATCACATCAATCCACTTGCTTTGTAGACGTGGTTGGAACCTCTTCTTTTTCCACGATG
CTCCTCGTGGGTGGGGGTCCATCTTTGGGACCACTGTCGGCAGAGAGATCTTGAATGATAGCCTTTCCTT
TATCGCAATGATGGCATTTGTAGGAGCCACCTTCCTTTTCTACTGTCCTTTCGATGAAGTGACAGATAGC
TGGGCAATGGAATCCGAGGAGGTTTCCCGAAATTATCCTTTGTTGAAAAGTCTCAATAGCCCTTTGATCT
TCTGAGACTGTATCTTTGACATTTTTGGAGTAGACCAGAGTGTCGTGCTCCACCATGTTGACCTCCAAGC
TTGAATTCTTGCTAAGTTGAAAACAATCTTCAAAAGTCCCACATCGCTTAGATAAGAAAACGAAGCTGAG
TTTATATACAGCTAGAGTCGAAGTAGTGATTGAAGTCTTCTGAGACGTTGATCGGCACGTAAGAGGTTCC
AACTTTCACCATAATGAAATAAGATCACTACCGGGCGTATTTTTTGAGTTATCGAGATTTTCAGGAGCTA
AGGAAGCTAAAATGGAGAAAAAAATCACTGGATATACCACCGTTGATATATCCCAATGGCATCGTAAAGA
ACATTTTGAGGCATTTCAGTCAGTTGCTCAATGTACCTATAACCAGACCGTTCAGCTGGATATTACGGCC
TTTTTAAAGACCGTAAAGAAAAATAAGCACAAGTTTTATCCGGCCTTTATTCACATTCTTGCCCGCCTGA
TGAATGCTCATCCGGAATTCCGTATGGCAATGAAAGACGGTGAGCTGGTGATATGGGATAGTGTTCACCC
TTGTTACACCGTTTTCCATGAGCAAACTGAAACGTTTTCATCGCTCTGGAGTGAATACCACGACGATTTC
CGGCAGTTTCTACACATATATTCGCAAGATGTGGCGTGTTACGGTGAAAACCTGGCCTATTTCCCTAAAG
GGTTTATTGAGAATATGTTTTTCGTCTCAGCCAATCCCTGGGTGAGTTTCACCAGTTTTGATTTAAACGT
GGCCAATATGGACAACTTCTTCGCCCCCGTTTTCACCATGGGCAAATATTATACGCAAGGCGACAAGGTG
CTGATGCCGCTGGCGATTCAGGTTCATCATGCCGTCTGTGATGGCTTCCATGTCGGCAGAATGCTTAATG
AATTACAACAGTACTGCGATGAGTGGCAGGGGGGGGCGTAAACGCTCGCGTGGATCCGGCTTACTAAAAG
CCAGATAACAGTATGCGTATTTGCGCGCTGATTTTTGCGGTATAAGAATATATACTGATATGTATACCCG
AAGTATGTCAAAAAGAGGTATGCTATGAAGCAGCGTATTACAGTGACAGTTGACAGCGACAGCTATCAGT
TGCTCAAGGCATATATGATGTCAATATCTCCGGTCTGGTAAGCACAACCATGCAGAATGAAGCCCGTCGT
CTGCGTGCCGAACGCTGGAAAGCGGAAAATCAGGAAGGGATGGCTGAGGTCGCCCGGTTTATTGAAATGA
ACGGCTCTTTTGCTGACGAGAACAGGGGCTGGTGAAATGCAGTTTAAGGTTTACACCTATAAAAGAGAGA
GCCGTTATCGTCTGTTTGTGGATGTACAGAGTGATATTATTGACACGCCCGGGCGACGGATGGTGATCCC
CCTGGCCAGTGCACGTCTGCTGTCAGATAAAGTCTCCCGTGAACTTTACCCGGTGGTGCATATCGGGGAT
GAAAGCTGGCGCATGATGACCACCGATATGGCCAGTGTGCCGGTTTCCGTTATCGGGGAAGAAGTGGCTG
ATCTCAGCCACCGCGAAAATGACATCAAAAACGCCATTAACCTGATGTTCTGGGGAATATAAATGTCAGG
CTCCCTTATACACAGCCAGTCGAAGACTTGTTTTAGAGCTAGAAATAGCAAGTTAAAATAAGGCTAGTCC
GTTATCAACTTGAAAAAGTGGCACCGAGTCGGTGCTTTTTTTTGCTTCCATGCTAGAGTCCGCAAAAATC
ACCAGTCTCTCTCTACAAATCTATCTCTCTCTATTTTTCTCCAGAATAATGTGTGAGTAGTTCCCAGATA
AGGGAATTAGGGTTCTTATAGGGTTTCGCTCATGTGTTGAGCATATAAGAAACCCTTAGTATGTATTTGT
ATTTGTAAAATACTTCTATCAATAAAATTTCTAATTCCTAAAACCAAAATCCAGTGACCTGCAGGCATGC
GACGTCGAGCTTAGCTTGAGCTTGGATCAGATTGTCGTTTCCCGCCTTCAGTTTAAACTATCAGTGTTTG
ACAGGATATATTGGCGGGTAAACCTAAGAGAAAAGAGCGTTTATTAGAATAATCGGATATTTAAAAGGGC
GTGAAAAGGTTTATCCGTTCGTCCATTTGTATGTGCATGCCAACCACAGGGTTCCCCTCGGGATCAAAGT
ACTTTGATCCAACCCCTCCGCTGCTATAGTGCAGTCGGCTTCTGACGTTCAGTGCAGCCGTGTTCTGAAA
ACGACATGTCGCACAAGTCCTAAGTTACGCGACAGGCTGCCGCCCTGCCCTTTTCCTGGCGTTTTCTTGT
CGCGTGTTTTAGTCGCATAAAGTAGAATACTTGCGACTAGAACCGGAGACATTACGCCATGAACAAGAGC
GCCGCCGCTGGCCTGCTGGGCTATGCCCGCGTCAGCACCGACGACCAGGACTTGACCAACCAACGGGCCG
AACTGCACGCGGCCGGCTGCACCAAGCTGTTTTCCGAGAAGATCACCGGCACCAGGCGCGACCGCCCGGA
GCTGGCCAGGATGCTTGACCACCTACGCCCTGGCGACGTTGTGACAGTGACCAGGCTAGACCGCCTGGCC
CGCAGCACCCGCGACCTACTGGACATTGCCGAGCGCATCCAGGAGGCCGGCGCGGGCCTGCGTAGCCTGG
CAGAGCCGTGGGCCGACACCACCACGCCGGCCGGCCGCATGGTGTTGACCGTGTTCGCCGGCATTGCCGA
GTTCGAGCGTTCCCTAATCATCGACCGCACCCGGAGCGGGCGCGAGGCCGCCAAGGCCCGAGGCGTGAAG
TTTGGCCCCCGCCCTACCCTCACCCCGGCACAGATCGCGCACGCCCGCGAGCTGATCGACCAGGAAGGCC
GCACCGTGAAAGAGGCGGCTGCACTGCTTGGCGTGCATCGCTCGACCCTGTACCGCGCACTTGAGCGCAG
CGAGGAAGTGACGCCCACCGAGGCCAGGCGGCGCGGTGCCTTCCGTGAGGACGCATTGACCGAGGCCGAC
GCCCTGGCGGCCGCCGAGAATGAACGCCAAGAGGAACAAGCATGAAACCGCACCAGGACGGCCAGGACGA
ACCGTTTTTCATTACCGAAGAGATCGAGGCGGAGATGATCGCGGCCGGGTACGTGTTCGAGCCGCCCGCG
CACGTCTCAACCGTGCGGCTGCATGAAATCCTGGCCGGTTTGTCTGATGCCAAGCTGGCGGCCTGGCCGG
CCAGCTTGGCCGCTGAAGAAACCGAGCGCCGCCGTCTAAAAAGGTGATGTGTATTTGAGTAAAACAGCTT
GCGTCATGCGGTCGCTGCGTATATGATGCGATGAGTAAATAAACAAATACGCAAGGGGAACGCATGAAGG
TTATCGCTGTACTTAACCAGAAAGGCGGGTCAGGCAAGACGACCATCGCAACCCATCTAGCCCGCGCCCT
GCAACTCGCCGGGGCCGATGTTCTGTTAGTCGATTCCGATCCCCAGGGCAGTGCCCGCGATTGGGCGGCC
GTGCGGGAAGATCAACCGCTAACCGTTGTCGGCATCGACCGCCCGACGATTGACCGCGACGTGAAGGCCA
TCGGCCGGCGCGACTTCGTAGTGATCGACGGAGCGCCCCAGGCGGCGGACTTGGCTGTGTCCGCGATCAA
GGCAGCCGACTTCGTGCTGATTCCGGTGCAGCCAAGCCCTTACGACATATGGGCCACCGCCGACCTGGTG
GAGCTGGTTAAGCAGCGCATTGAGGTCACGGATGGAAGGCTACAAGCGGCCTTTGTCGTGTCGCGGGCGA
TCAAAGGCACGCGCATCGGCGGTGAGGTTGCCGAGGCGCTGGCCGGGTACGAGCTGCCCATTCTTGAGTC
CCGTATCACGCAGCGCGTGAGCTACCCAGGCACTGCCGCCGCCGGCACAACCGTTCTTGAATCAGAACCC
GAGGGCGACGCTGCCCGCGAGGTCCAGGCGCTGGCCGCTGAAATTAAATCAAAACTCATTTGAGTTAATG
AGGTAAAGAGAAAATGAGCAAAAGCACAAACACGCTAAGTGCCGGCCGTCCGAGCGCACGCAGCAGCAAG
GCTGCAACGTTGGCCAGCCTGGCAGACACGCCAGCCATGAAGCGGGTCAACTTTCAGTTGCCGGCGGAGG
ATCACACCAAGCTGAAGATGTACGCGGTACGCCAAGGCAAGACCATTACCGAGCTGCTATCTGAATACAT
CGCGCAGCTACCAGAGTAAATGAGCAAATGAATAAATGAGTAGATGAATTTTAGCGGCTAAAGGAGGCGG
CATGGAAAATCAAGAACAACCAGGCACCGACGCCGTGGAATGCCCCATGTGTGGAGGAACGGGCGGTTGG
CCAGGCGTAAGCGGCTGGGTTGTCTGCCGGCCCTGCAATGGCACTGGAACCCCCAAGCCCGAGGAATCGG
CGTGACGGTCGCAAACCATCCGGCCCGGTACAAATCGGCGCGGCGCTGGGTGATGACCTGGTGGAGAAGT
TGAAGGCCGCGCAGGCCGCCCAGCGGCAACGCATCGAGGCAGAAGCACGCCCCGGTGAATCGTGGCAAGC
GGCCGCTGATCGAATCCGCAAAGAATCCCGGCAACCGCCGGCAGCCGGTGCGCCGTCGATTAGGAAGCCG
CCCAAGGGCGACGAGCAACCAGATTTTTTCGTTCCGATGCTCTATGACGTGGGCACCCGCGATAGTCGCA
GCATCATGGACGTGGCCGTTTTCCGTCTGTCGAAGCGTGACCGACGAGCTGGCGAGGTGATCCGCTACGA
GCTTCCAGACGGGCACGTAGAGGTTTCCGCAGGGCCGGCCGGCATGGCCAGTGTGTGGGATTACGACCTG
GTACTGATGGCGGTTTCCCATCTAACCGAATCCATGAACCGATACCGGGAAGGGAAGGGAGACAAGCCCG
GCCGCGTGTTCCGTCCACACGTTGCGGACGTACTCAAGTTCTGCCGGCGAGCCGATGGCGGAAAGCAGAA
AGACGACCTGGTAGAAACCTGCATTCGGTTAAACACCACGCACGTTGCCATGCAGCGTACGAAGAAGGCC
AAGAACGGCCGCCTGGTGACGGTATCCGAGGGTGAAGCCTTGATTAGCCGCTACAAGATCGTAAAGAGCG
AAACCGGGCGGCCGGAGTACATCGAGATCGAGCTAGCTGATTGGATGTACCGCGAGATCACAGAAGGCAA
GAACCCGGACGTGCTGACGGTTCACCCCGATTACTTTTTGATCGATCCCGGCATCGGCCGTTTTCTCTAC
CGCCTGGCACGCCGCGCCGCAGGCAAGGCAGAAGCCAGATGGTTGTTCAAGACGATCTACGAACGCAGTG
GCAGCGCCGGAGAGTTCAAGAAGTTCTGTTTCACCGTGCGCAAGCTGATCGGGTCAAATGACCTGCCGGA
GTACGATTTGAAGGAGGAGGCGGGGCAGGCTGGCCCGATCCTAGTCATGCGCTACCGCAACCTGATCGAG
GGCGAAGCATCCGCCGGTTCCTAATGTACGGAGCAGATGCTAGGGCAAATTGCCCTAGCAGGGGAAAAAG
GTCGAAAAGGTGTCTTTCCTGTGGATAGCACGTACATTGGGAACCCAAAGCCGTACATTGGGAACCGGAA
CCCGTACATTGGGAACCCAAAGCCGTACATTGGGAACCGGTCACACATGTAAGTGACTGATATAAAAGAG
AAAAAAGGCGATTTTTCCGCCTAAAACTCTTTAAAACTTATTAAAACTCTTAAAACCCGCCTGGCCTGTG
CATAACTGTCTGGCCAGCGCACAGCCGAAGAGCTGCAAAAAGCGCCTACCCTTCGGTCGCTGCGCTCCCT
ACGCCCCGCCGCTTCGCGTCGGCCTATCGCGGCCGCTGGCCGCTCAAAAATGGCTGGCCTACGGCCAGGC
AATCTACCAGGGCGCGGACAAGCCGCGCCGTCGCCACTCGACCGCCGGCGCCCACATCAAGGCACCCTGC
CTCGCGCGTTTCGGTGATGACGGTGAAAACCTCTGACACATGCAGCTCCCGGAGACGGTCACAGCTTGTC
TGTAAGCGGATGCCGGGAGCAGACAAGCCCGTCAGGGCGCGTCAGCGGGTGTTGGCGGGTGTCGGGGCGC
AGCCATGACCCAGTCACGTAGCGATAGCGGAGTGTATACTGGCTTAACTATGCGGCATCAGAGCAGATTG
TACTGAGAGTGCACCATATGCGGTGTGAAATACCGCACAGATGCGTAAGGAGAAAATACCGCATCAGGCG
CTCTTCCGCTTCCTCGCTCACTGACTCGCTGCGCTCGGTCGTTCGGCTGCGGCGAGCGGTATCAGCTCAC
TCAAAGGCGGTAATACGGTTATCCACAGAATCAGGGGATAACGCAGGAAAGAACATGTGAGCAAAAGGCC
AGCAAAAGGCCAGGAACCGTAAAAAGGCCGCGTTGCTGGCGTTTTTCCATAGGCTCCGCCCCCCTGACGA
GCATCACAAAAATCGACGCTCAAGTCAGAGGTGGCGAAACCCGACAGGACTATAAAGATACCAGGCGTTT
CCCCCTGGAAGCTCCCTCGTGCGCTCTCCTGTTCCGACCCTGCCGCTTACCGGATACCTGTCCGCCTTTC
TCCCTTCGGGAAGCGTGGCGCTTTCTCATAGCTCACGCTGTAGGTATCTCAGTTCGGTGTAGGTCGTTCG
CTCCAAGCTGGGCTGTGTGCACGAACCCCCCGTTCAGCCCGACCGCTGCGCCTTATCCGGTAACTATCGT
CTTGAGTCCAACCCGGTAAGACACGACTTATCGCCACTGGCAGCAGCCACTGGTAACAGGATTAGCAGAG
CGAGGTATGTAGGCGGTGCTACAGAGTTCTTGAAGTGGTGGCCTAACTACGGCTACACTAGAAGGACAGT
ATTTGGTATCTGCGCTCTGCTGAAGCCAGTTACCTTCGGAAAAAGAGTTGGTAGCTCTTGATCCGGCAAA
CAAACCACCGCTGGTAGCGGTGGTTTTTTTGTTTGCAAGCAGCAGATTACGCGCAGAAAAAAAGGATCTC
AAGAAGATCCTTTGATCTTTTCTACGGGGTCTGACGCTCAGTGGAACGAAAACTCACGTTAAGGGATTTT
GGTCATGCATGATATATCTCCCAATTTGTGTAGGGCTTATTATGCACGCTTAAAAATAATAAAAGCAGAC
TTGACCTGATAGTTTGGCTGTGAGCAATTATGTGCTTAGTGCATCTAATCGCTTGAGTTAACGCCGGCGA
AGCGGCGTCGGCTTGAACGAATTTCTAGCTAGACATTATTTGCCGACTACCTTGGTGATCTCGCCTTTCA
CGTAGTGGACAAATTCTTCCAACTGATCTGCGCGCGAGGCCAAGCGATCTTCTTCTTGTCCAAGATAAGC
CTGTCTAGCTTCAAGTATGACGGGCTGATACTGGGCCGGCAGGCGCTCCATTGCCCAGTCGGCAGCGACA
TCCTTCGGCGCGATTTTGCCGGTTACTGCGCTGTACCAAATGCGGGACAACGTAAGCACTACATTTCGCT
CATCGCCAGCCCAGTCGGGCGGCGAGTTCCATAGCGTTAAGGTTTCATTTAGCGCCTCAAATAGATCCTG
TTCAGGAACCGGATCAAAGAGTTCCTCCGCCGCTGGACCTACCAAGGCAACGCTATGTTCTCTTGCTTTT
GTCAGCAAGATAGCCAGATCAATGTCGATCGTGGCTGGCTCGAAGATACCTGCAAGAATGTCATTGCGCT
GCCATTCTCCAAATTGCAGTTCGCGCTTAGCTGGATAACGCCACGGAATGATGTCGTCGTGCACAACAAT
GGTGACTTCTACAGCGCGGAGAATCTCGCTCTCTCCAGGGGAAGCCGAAGTTTCCAAAAGGTCGTTGATC
AAAGCTCGCCGCGTTGTTTCATCAAGCCTTACGGTCACCGTAACCAGCAAATCAATATCACTGTGTGGCT
TCAGGCCGCCATCCACTGCGGAGCCGTACAAATGTACGGCCAGCAACGTCGGTTCGAGATGGCGCTCGAT
GACGCCAACTACCTCTGATAGTTGAGTCGATACTTCGGCGATCACCGCTTCCCCCATGATGTTTAACTTT
GTTTTAGGGCGACTGCCCTGCTGCGTAACATCGTTGCTGCTCCATAACATCAAACATCGACCCACGGCGT
AACGCGCTTGCTGCTTGGATGCCCGAGGCATAGACTGTACCCCAAAAAAACATGTCATAACAAGAAGCCA
TGAAAACCGCCACTGCGCCGTTACCACCGCTGCGTTCGGTCAAGGTTCTGGACCAGTTGCGTGACGGCAG
TTACGCTACTTGCATTACAGCTTACGAACCGAACGAGGC
