>Addgene plasmid #79444 | pDGE62 | addgene partial sequence | sequence record 153539 | ccdB-Fwd 5'-GCATGATGACCACCGATATG-3'
CGGTTTCCGTTATCGGGGAAGAAGTGGCTGATCTCAGCCACCGCGAAAATGACATCAAAAACGCCATTAA
CCTGATGTTCTGGGGAATATAAATGTCAGGCTCCCTTATACACAGCCAGTCGAAGACTTGTTTTAGAGCT
AGAAATAGCAAGTTAAAATAAGGCTAGTCCGTTATCAACTTGAAAAAGTGGCACCGAGTCGGTGCTTTTT
TTTGCTTCCATGCTAGAGTCCGCAAAAATCACCAGTCTCTCTCTACAAATCTATCTCTCTCTATTTTTCT
CCAGAATAATGTGTGAGTAGTTCCCAGATAAGGGAATTAGGGTTCTTATAGGGTTTCGCTCATGTGTTGA
GCATATAAGAAACCCTTAGTATGTATTTGTATTTGTAAAATACTTCTATCAATAAAATTTCTAATTCCTA
AAACCAAAATCCAGTGACCTGCAGGCATGCGACGTCGAGCTTAGCTTGAGCTTGGATCAGATTGTCGTTT
CCCGCCTTCAGTTTAAACTATCAGTGTTTGACAGGATATATTGGCGGGTAAACCTAAGAGAAAAGAGCGT
TTATTAGAATAATCGGATATTTAAAAGGGCGTGAAAAGGTTTATCCGTTCGTCCATTTGTATGTGCATGC
CAACCACAGGGTTCCCCTCGGGATCAAAGTACTTT
