>Addgene plasmid #79444 | pDGE62 | addgene partial sequence | sequence record 153540 | CAT-R 5'-GCAACTGACTGAAATGCCTC-3'
GCCATTGGGATATATCAACGGTGGTATATCCAGTGATTTTTTTCTCCATTTTAGCTTCCTTAGCTCCTGA
AAATCTCGATAACTCAAAAAATACGCCCGGTAGTGATCTTATTTCATTATGGTGAAAGTTGGAACCTCTT
ACGTGCCGATCAACGTCTCAGAAGACTTCAATCACTACTTCGACTCTAGCTGTATATAAACTCAGCTTCG
TTTTCTTATCTAAGCGATGTGGGACTTTTGAAGATTGTTTTCAACTTAGCAAGAATTCAAGCTTGGAGGT
CAACATGGTGGAGCACGACACTCTGGTCTACTCCAAAAATGTCAAAGATACAGTCTCAGAAGATCAAAGG
GCTATTGAGACTTTTCAACAAAGGATAATTTCGGGAAACCTCCTCGGATTCCATTGCCCAGCTATCTGTC
ACTTCATCGAAAGGACAGTAGAAAAGGAAGGTGGCTCCTACAAATGCCATCATTGCGATAAAGGAAAGGC
TATCATTCAAGATCTCTCTGCCGACAGTGGTCCCAAAGATGGACCCCCACCCACGAGGAGCATCGTGGAA
AAAGAAGAGGTTCCAACCACGTCTACAAAGCAAGTGGATTGATGTGATAACATGGTGGAGCACGACACTC
TGGTCTACTCCAAAAATGTCAAAGATACAGTCTCAGAAGATCAAAGGGCTATTGAGACTTTTCAACAAAG
GATAATTTCGGGAAACCTCCTCGGATTCCATTGCCCAGCTATCTGTCACTTCATCGAAAGGACAGTAGAA
AAGGAAGGTGGCTCCTACAAATGCCATCATTGCGATAAAGGAAAGGCTATCATTCAAGATCTCTCTGCCG
ACAGTGGTCCCAAAGATGGACCCCCACCCACGAGGAGCATCGTGGAAAAAGAAGAGGTTCCAACCACGTC
TACAAAGCAAGTGGATTGATGTGACATCTCCACTGACGTAAGGGATGACGCACAATCCCACTATCCTTCG
CAAGACCCTTCCTC
