>Addgene plasmid #79444 | pDGE62 | addgene partial sequence | sequence record 153541 | Neo-R 5'-GCCCAGTCATAGCCGAATAG-3'
AGCGGCCGGAGAACCTGCGTGCAATCCATCTTGTTCAATCATGCGAAACGATCCAGATCCGGTGCAGATT
ATTTGGATTGAGAGTGAATATGAGACTCTAATTGGATACCGAGGGGAATTTATGGAACGTCAGTGGAGCA
TTTTTGACAAGAAATATTTGCTAGCTGATAGTGACCTTAGGCGACTTTTGAACGCGCAATAATGGTTTCT
GACGTATGTGCTTAGCTCATTAAACTCCAGAAACCCGCGGCTGAGTGGCTCCTTCAACGTTGCGGTTCTG
TCAGTTCCAAACGTAAAACGGCTTGTCCCGCGTCATCGGCGGGGGTCATAACGTGACTCCCTTAATTCTC
CGCTCATGATTAGTAGCGTCGATCTAGTAACATAGATGACACCGCGCGCGATAATTTATCCTAGTTTGCG
CGCTATATTTTGTTTTCTATCGCGTATTAAATGTATAATTGCGGGACTCTAATCATAAAAACCCATCTCA
TAAATAACGTCATGCATTACATGTTAATTATTACATGCTTAACGTAATTCAACAGAAATTATATGATAAT
CATCGCAAGACCGGCAACAGGATTCAATCTTAAGAAACTTTATTGCCAAATGTTTGAACGATCTGCTTGA
CAAGCTCACACCTTCCTCTTCTTCTTGGGGTCAGCCCTGCTGTCTCCACCGAGCTGAGAGAGGTCGATTC
TTGTTTCATAGAGCCCCGTAATTGACTGATGAATCAGTGTGGCGTCCAGGACCTCCTTTGTAGAGGTGTA
CCGCTTTCTGTCTATGGTGGTGTCGAAGTACTTGAAGGCTGCAGGCGCGCCCAAGTTGGTCAGAGTAAAC
AAGTGGATAATGTTTTCTGCCTGCTCCCTGATGGGCTTATCCCTGTGCTTATTGTAAGCAGAAAGCACCT
TATCGAGGTTAGCGTCGGCGAGGATCACTCTTTTGGAGAATTCGCTTATTTGCTCGATGA
